Addgene plasmid #216076: pRDA_575
Purpose: (Empty Backbone) Piggybac, constitutive expression destination vector
Depositing lab: John Doench. Depositing organization: Broad Institute. Publication: Modular vector assembly enables rapid assessment of emerging CRISPR technologies. McGee AV, Liu YV, Griffith AL, Szegletes ZM, Wen B, Kraus C, Miller NW, Steger RJ, Escude Velasco B, Bosch JA, Zirin JD, Viswanatha R, Sontheimer EJ, Goodale A, Greene MA, Green TM, Doench JG. Cell Genom. 2024 Mar 13;4(3):100519. doi: 10.1016/j.xgen.2024.100519. PubMed 38484704.
Backbone
  Vector backbone: pRDA_575
  Vector type: Mammalian Expression ; Piggybac, Destination
Growth in bacteria
  Bacterial resistance: Ampicillin, 100 μg/mL
  Growth temperature: 37°C
  Growth strain: NEB Stable
  Copy number: Unknown
Gene/Insert
  Gene/Insert name: None
Resource information
  A portion of this plasmid was derived from a plasmid made by: Genscript ID: U115PGC290-3
Terms and licenses: Academic/Nonprofit Terms; Industry Terms: Not Available to Industry
Depositor comments: Please visit https://www.biorxiv.org/content/10.1101/2023.10.25.564061v1 for bioRxiv preprint.
How to cite: pRDA_575 was a gift from John Doench (Addgene plasmid # 216076 ; http://n2t.net/addgene:216076 ; RRID:Addgene_216076)
