[The description below was written by a language model from this plasmid's Addgene catalogue record and pLannotate feature annotations shown in this document.]
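Description:
pRDA_575 is an empty PiggyBac destination vector for mammalian expression, catalogued as a backbone for constitutive expression and carrying no gene of interest. It comes from a modular vector assembly system built to test CRISPR technologies rapidly, in which destination backbones like this one receive user-chosen modules. The sequenced plasmid is 4,668 nt. It is propagated in E. coli through a high-copy ColE1/pUC-type origin and selected with ampicillin via the β-lactamase gene and its native promoter. Short remnants of cloning-vector sequence (lac promoter and operator, CAP site, and fragments of lacI, lacZα, rop and bom) are also annotated and appear to be backbone carry-over with no evident role in mammalian cells.

The annotated mammalian region contains a fragment of the human EF-1α core promoter directly abutting a very short match to the minimal CMV promoter. Downstream lie the far-red fluorescent protein E2-Crimson and an SV40 polyadenylation signal. The record does not explain the role of E2-Crimson. In destination vectors such a reporter often acts as a placeholder that is displaced when modules are assembled, but this is not stated here, and neither the cloning sites nor the assembly method is annotated. The PiggyBac terminal repeats, which would flank the cargo and allow a co-supplied PiggyBac transposase to integrate it into the host genome, are likewise absent from the automated feature table, so their positions cannot be given even though the catalogue identifies the vector as PiggyBac. No mammalian selection marker is annotated. The intended use is as a recipient backbone for building transposon-delivered, stably integrating constitutive expression constructs in mammalian cells.
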