Features (pLannotate 1.2.2; 14 found; start..end, strand, type, name):
    383..527     +  promoter       EF-1α core promoter (fragment): core promoter for human elongation factor EF-1α
    526..546     +  promoter       minimal CMV promoter (fragment): human cytomegalovirus (CMV) immediate early promoter
    662..1336    +  CDS            E2-Crimson: E2-Crimson is a basic (constitutively fluorescent) far red fluorescent protein published in 2009, derived from Discosoma sp.. It is reported to be a rapidly-maturing tetramer with low acid sensitivity.
   1382..1503    +  polyA_signal   SV40 poly(A) signal: SV40 polyadenylation signal
   1898..1914    -  protein_bind   lac operator: The lac repressor binds to the lac operator to inhibit transcription in E. coli. This inhibition can be relieved by adding lactose or isopropyl-β-D-thiogalactopyranoside (IPTG). lac repressor encoded by lacI
   1922..1952    -  promoter       lac promoter: promoter for the E. coli lac operon
   1967..1988    -  protein_bind   CAP binding site: CAP binding activates transcription in the presence of cAMP. E. coli catabolite activator protein
   2001..2093    -  CDS            lacI (fragment): lac repressor; lacI; The lac repressor binds to the lac operator to inhibit transcription in E. coli. This inhibition can be relieved by adding lactose or isopropyl-β-D-thiogalactopyranoside (IPTG).
   2276..2864    -  rep_origin     ori: high-copy-number ColE1/pMB1/pBR322/pUC origin of replication
   3035..3895    -  CDS            AmpR: β-lactamase; bla; confers resistance to ampicillin, carbenicillin, and related antibiotics
   3896..4000    -  promoter       AmpR promoter: bla
   4098..4130    +  CDS            rop (fragment): Rop protein, which maintains plasmids at low copy number; rop
   4232..4331    +  misc_feature   bom (fragment): basis of mobility region from pBR322
   4337..4494    -  CDS            lacZα (fragment): LacZα fragment of β-galactosidase; lacZ fragment
>Addgene plasmid #216076 | pRDA_575 | addgene full sequence | sequence record 434144 | Addgene NGS Result
TATTATATTTACACTTACATACTAATAATAAATTCAACAAACAATTTATTTATGTTTATTTATTTATTAA
AAAAAACAAAAACTCAAAATTTCTTCTATAAAGTAACAAAACTTTTATGAGGGACAGCCCCCCCCCAAAG
CCCCCAGGGATGTAATTACGTCCCTCCCCCGCTAGGGGGCAGCAGCGAGCCGCCCCCGGCTCCGCTCCGG
TCCGGCGCTCCCCCCGCATCCCCGAGCCGGCAGCGTGCGGGGACAGCCCGCGCACGGGGAAGGTGGCACG
GGATCGCTTTCCTCTGAACGCTTCTCGCTGCTCTTTGAGCCTGCAGACACCTGGGGGGATACGGGGAAAA
GGCCTCCAGGTACCTACACGCGTCTTCCATGCGGGCAGAGCGCACATCGCCCACAGTCCCCGAGAAGTTG
GGGGGAGGGGTCGGCAATTGAACGGGTGCCTAGAGAAGGTGGCGCGGGGTAAACTGGGAAAGTGATGTCG
TGTACTGGCTCCGCCTTTTTCCCGAGGGTGGGGGAGAGGTCTATATAAGCAGAGCTCGTTTAGTGAACCG
TCAGTCCGCCTGGAGACCTCGAGCCGAGTGGTCGTGCCTCCATAGAAAGAATAAACTAGTATTCTTCTGG
TCCCCACAGACTCAGAGAGAACCCCGCCACCATGGATAGCACTGAGAACGTCATCAAGCCCTTCATGCGC
TTCAAGGTGCACATGGAGGGCTCCGTGAACGGCCACGAGTTCGAGATCGAGGGCGTGGGCGAGGGCAAGC
CCTACGAGGGCACCCAGACCGCCAAGCTGCAAGTGACCAAGGGCGGCCCCCTGCCCTTCGCCTGGGACAT
CCTGTCCCCCCAGTTCTTCTACGGCTCCAAGGCGTACATCAAGCACCCCGCCGACATCCCCGACTACCTC
AAGCAGTCCTTCCCCGAGGGCTTCAAGTGGGAGCGCGTGATGAACTTCGAGGACGGCGGCGTGGTGACCG
TGACCCAGGACTCCTCCCTGCAGGACGGCACCCTCATCTACCACGTGAAGTTCATCGGCGTGAACTTCCC
CTCCGACGGCCCCGTAATGCAGAAAAAGACTCTGGGCTGGGAGCCCTCCACTGAGCGCAACTACCCCCGC
GACGGCGTGCTGAAGGGCGAGAACCACATGGCGCTGAAGCTGAAGGGCGGCGGCCACTACCTGTGTGAGT
TCAAGTCCATCTACATGGCCAAGAAGCCCGTGAAGCTGCCCGGCTACCACTACGTGGACTACAAGCTCGA
CATCACCTCCCACAACGAGGACTACACCGTGGTGGAGCAGTACGAGCGCGCCGAGGCCCGCCACCACCTG
TTCCAGTAAATGCATGAAGACGCATTCGAATTCCATGCCTTTGTATCAGTTAACTTGTTTATTGCAGCTT
ATAATGGTTACAAATAAAGCAATAGCATCACAAATTTCACAAATAAAGCATTTTTTTCACTGCATTCTAG
TTGTGGTTTGTCCAAACTCATCAATGTATCTTAATCTATAACAAGAAAATATATATATAATAAGTTATCA
CGTAAGTAGAACATGAAATAACAATATAATTATCGTATGAGTTAAATCTTAAAAGTCACGTAAAAGATAA
TCATGCGTCATTTTGACTCACGCGGTCGTTATAGTTCAAAATCAGTGACACTTACCGCATTGACAAGCAC
GCCTCACGGGAGCTCCAAGCGGCGACTGAGATGTCCTAAATGCACAGCGACGGATTCGCGCTATTTAGAA
AGAGAGAGCAATATTTCAAGAATGCATGCGTCAATTTTACGCAGACTATCTTTCTAGGGTTAATCTATCG
GATCCCGGGCCCGTCGACTGCAGAGGCCTGCATGCAAGCTTGGCGTAATCATGGTCATAGCTGTTTCCTG
TGTGAAATTGTTATCCGCTCACAATTCCACACAACATACGAGCCGGAAGCATAAAGTGTAAAGCCTGGGG
TGCCTAATGAGTGAGCTAACTCACATTAATTGCGTTGCGCTCACTGCCCGCTTTCCAGTCGGGAAACCTG
TCGTGCCAGCTGCATTAATGAATCGGCCAACGCGCGGGGAGAGGCGGTTTGCGTATTGGGCGCTCTTCCG
CTTCCTCGCTCACTGACTCGCTGCGCTCGGTCGTTCGGCTGCGGCGAGCGGTATCAGCTCACTCAAAGGC
GGTAATACGGTTATCCACAGAATCAGGGGATAACGCAGGAAAGAACATGTGAGCAAAAGGCCAGCAAAAG
GCCAGGAACCGTAAAAAGGCCGCGTTGCTGGCGTTTTTCCATAGGCTCCGCCCCCCTGACGAGCATCACA
AAAATCGACGCTCAAGTCAGAGGTGGCGAAACCCGACAGGACTATAAAGATACCAGGCGTTTCCCCCTGG
AAGCTCCCTCGTGCGCTCTCCTGTTCCGACCCTGCCGCTTACCGGATACCTGTCCGCCTTTCTCCCTTCG
GGAAGCGTGGCGCTTTCTCATAGCTCACGCTGTAGGTATCTCAGTTCGGTGTAGGTCGTTCGCTCCAAGC
TGGGCTGTGTGCACGAACCCCCCGTTCAGCCCGACCGCTGCGCCTTATCCGGTAACTATCGTCTTGAGTC
CAACCCGGTAAGACACGACTTATCGCCACTGGCAGCAGCCACTGGTAACAGGATTAGCAGAGCGAGGTAT
GTAGGCGGTGCTACAGAGTTCTTGAAGTGGTGGCCTAACTACGGCTACACTAGAAGAACAGTATTTGGTA
TCTGCGCTCTGCTGAAGCCAGTTACCTTCGGAAAAAGAGTTGGTAGCTCTTGATCCGGCAAACAAACCAC
CGCTGGTAGCGGTGGTTTTTTTGTTTGCAAGCAGCAGATTACGCGCAGAAAAAAAGGATCTCAAGAAGAT
CCTTTGATCTTTTCTACGGGGTCTGACGCTCAGTGGAACGAAAACTCACGTTAAGGGATTTTGGTCATGA
GATTATCAAAAAGGATCTTCACCTAGATCCTTTTAAATTAAAAATGAAGTTTTAAATCAATCTAAAGTAT
ATATGAGTAAACTTGGTCTGACAGTTACCAATGCTTAATCAGTGAGGCACCTATCTCAGCGATCTGTCTA
TTTCGTTCATCCATAGTTGCCTGACTCCCCGTCGTGTAGATAACTACGATACGGGAGGGCTTACCATCTG
GCCCCAGTGCTGCAATGATACCGCGAGACCCACGCTCACCGGCTCCAGATTTATCAGCAATAAACCAGCC
AGCCGGAAGGGCCGAGCGCAGAAGTGGTCCTGCAACTTTATCCGCCTCCATCCAGTCTATTAATTGTTGC
CGGGAAGCTAGAGTAAGTAGTTCGCCAGTTAATAGTTTGCGCAACGTTGTTGCCATTGCTACAGGCATCG
TGGTGTCACGCTCGTCGTTTGGTATGGCTTCATTCAGCTCCGGTTCCCAACGATCAAGGCGAGTTACATG
ATCCCCCATGTTGTGCAAAAAAGCGGTTAGCTCCTTCGGTCCTCCGATCGTTGTCAGAAGTAAGTTGGCC
GCAGTGTTATCACTCATGGTTATGGCAGCACTGCATAATTCTCTTACTGTCATGCCATCCGTAAGATGCT
TTTCTGTGACTGGTGAGTACTCAACCAAGTCATTCTGAGAATAGTGTATGCGGCGACCGAGTTGCTCTTG
CCCGGCGTCAATACGGGATAATACCGCGCCACATAGCAGAACTTTAAAAGTGCTCATCATTGGAAAACGT
TCTTCGGGGCGAAAACTCTCAAGGATCTTACCGCTGTTGAGATCCAGTTCGATGTAACCCACTCGTGCAC
CCAACTGATCTTCAGCATCTTTTACTTTCACCAGCGTTTCTGGGTGAGCAAAAACAGGAAGGCAAAATGC
CGCAAAAAAGGGAATAAGGGCGACACGGAAATGTTGAATACTCATACTCTTCCTTTTTCAATATTATTGA
AGCATTTATCAGGGTTATTGTCTCATGAGCGGATACATATTTGAATGTATTTAGAAAAATAAACAAATAG
GGGTTCCGCGCACATTTCCCCGAAAAGTGCCACCTGACGTCTAAGAAACCATTATTATCATGACATTAAC
CTATAAAAATAGGCGTATCACGAGGCCCTTTCGTCTTGCGCGTTTCGGTGATGACGGTGAAAACCTCTGA
CACATGCAGCTCCCGGAAACGGTCACAGCTTGTCTGTAAGCGGATGCCGGGAGCAGACAAGCCCGTCAGG
GCGCGTCAGCGGGTGTTGGCGGGTGTCGGGGCTGGCTTAACTATGCGGCATCAGAGCAGATTGTACTGAG
AGTGCACCATATGCGGTGTGAAATACCGCACAGATGCGTAAGGAGAAAATACCGCATCAGGCGCCATTCG
CCATTCAGGCTGCGCAACTGTTGGGAAGGGCGATCGGTGCGGGCCTCTTCGCTATTACGCCAGCTGGCGA
AAGGGGGATGTGCTGCAAGGCGATTAAGTTGGGTAACGCCAGGGTTTTCCCAGTCACGACGTTGTAAAAC
GACGGCCAGTGAATTCGAGCTCGGTACCTCGCGAATGCATCTAGATATCGACGGCCAGTCCCGATTAACC
CTAGAAAGATAATCATATTGTGACGTACGTTAAAGATAATCATGTGTAAAATTGACGCATGTGTTTTATC
GGTCTGTATATCGAGGTTTATTTATTAATTTGAATAGATATTAAGTTT
